Addgene plasmid #116136: pHAGE-BRAF-D594G
Purpose: Lentiviral expression of BRAF D594G
Depositing lab: Gordon Mills & Kenneth Scott. Publication: Systematic Functional Annotation of Somatic Mutations in Cancer. Ng PK, Li J, Jeong KJ, Shao S, Chen H, Tsang YH, Sengupta S, Wang Z, Bhavana VH, Tran R, Soewito S, Minussi DC, Moreno D, Kong K, Dogruluk T, Lu H, Gao J, Tokheim C, Zhou DC, Johnson AM, Zeng J, Ip CKM, Ju Z, Wester M, Yu S, Li Y, Vellano CP, Schultz N, Karchin R, Ding L, Lu Y, Cheung LWT, Chen K, Shaw KR, Meric-Bernstam F, Scott KL, Yi S, Sahni N, Liang H, Mills GB. Cancer Cell. 2018 Mar 12;33(3):450-462.e10. doi: 10.1016/j.ccell.2018.01.021. PubMed 29533785.
Backbone
  Vector backbone: pHAGE
  Vector type: Lentiviral
Growth in bacteria
  Bacterial resistance: Ampicillin, 100 μg/mL
  Growth temperature: 37°C
  Growth strain: Stbl3
  Copy number: High Copy
Gene/Insert
  Gene/Insert name: BRAF
  Species: H. sapiens (human)
  Mutation: D594G
  Entrez Gene: BRAF (a.k.a. B-RAF1, B-raf, BRAF-1, BRAF1, NS7, RAFB1)
  Cloning method: Gateway Cloning
Terms and licenses: Academic/Nonprofit Terms; Industry Terms: Not Available to Industry
How to cite: pHAGE-BRAF-D594G was a gift from Gordon Mills & Kenneth Scott (Addgene plasmid # 116136)
