[The description below was written by a language model from this plasmid's Addgene catalogue record and pLannotate feature annotations shown in this document.]
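Description:
pHAGE-BRAF-D594G is an HIV-1-derived lentiviral expression plasmid of about 10.8 kb, built on the pHAGE backbone and carrying human BRAF with the D594G substitution. In bacteria it is maintained through a high-copy ColE1/pUC-type origin and selected with ampicillin via the β-lactamase gene. The record lists a recombination-deficient strain as host, a common choice for plasmids with repeated LTRs. The viral portion contains a truncated 5' LTR, the Ψ packaging signal with an adjoining gag fragment, the Rev response element for Rev-dependent nuclear export of the genomic RNA, the cPPT/CTS element, and a ΔU3 self-inactivating 3' LTR. Together these allow the transfer RNA to be packaged when helper functions are supplied in trans, and they leave the integrated provirus without LTR promoter activity. Short nef, Rev, lac and SV40 fragments are backbone remnants.

Between the LTRs, the constitutive human EF-1α promoter drives the BRAF open reading frame, which is flanked by attB1 and attB2 sites left by Gateway recombination. A V5 epitope tag lies just downstream of attB2. Whether it is fused in frame depends on whether the insert retains a stop codon, which the record does not state. An EMCV IRES then directs translation of EGFP from the same transcript, so green fluorescence marks transduced cells expressing the cassette. A WPRE follows to enhance transcript expression. No mammalian drug-selection marker is annotated.

The stated purpose is lentiviral expression of BRAF D594G. The associated publication concerns systematic functional annotation of somatic cancer mutations, so the construct suits stable expression of this variant of a MAP kinase pathway kinase in mammalian cells for functional comparison.
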