Features (pLannotate 1.2.2; 27 found; start..end, strand, type, name):
    377..634     +  LTR            5' LTR (truncated): truncated 5' long terminal repeat (LTR) from HIV-1
    681..806     +  misc_feature   HIV-1 Ψ: packaging signal of human immunodeficiency virus type 1
    790..1128    +  CDS            HIV-1 gag (fragment): gag protein from human immunodeficiency virus 1; gag
   1303..1536    +  misc_feature   RRE: The Rev response element (RRE) of HIV-1 allows for Rev-dependent mRNA export from the nucleus to the cytoplasm.
   1913..2013    +  CDS            Rev (fragment): human immunodeficiency virus 1 (HIV-1) Rev protein; rev; enhances nuclear export of unspliced and incompletely spliced viral mRNAs
   2058..2175    +  misc_feature   cPPT/CTS: central polypurine tract and central termination sequence of HIV-1
   2223..3401    +  promoter       EF-1α promoter: strong constitutive promoter for human elongation factor EF-1α
   3422..3442    +  protein_bind   attB1: mutant version of attB; core recombination site for the Gateway® BP reaction BP Clonase™
   3448..5745    +  CDS            BRAF (sequence withheld): BRAF_HUMAN - Also known as BRAF1, RAFB1. Experimental evidence at protein level: Swiss-Prot protein existence level 1. Protein kinase involved in the transduction of mitogenic signals from the cell membrane to the nucleus (Probable). Phosphorylates MAP2K1, and thereby activates the MAP kinase signal transduction pathway (PubMed:21441910, PubMed:29433126). May play a role in the postsynaptic responses of hippocampal neurons (PubMed:1508179). From Homo sapiens (Human).
   5750..5774    -  protein_bind   attB2: mutant version of attB; recombination site for the Gateway® BP reaction BP Clonase™
   5827..5868    +  CDS            V5 tag: epitope tag from simian virus 5
   5994..6456    +  misc_feature   IRES: internal ribosome entry site (IRES) of the encephalomyocarditis virus (EMCV)
   6470..7189    +  CDS            EGFP: the original enhanced GFP (Yang et al., 1996) mammalian codon-optimized
   7203..7791    +  misc_feature   WPRE: woodchuck hepatitis virus posttranscriptional regulatory element
   7799..7864    +  CDS            nef (fragment): NEF_HV1Z2 - Experimental evidence at protein level: Swiss-Prot protein existence level 1. Extracellular Nef protein targets CD4(+) T-lymphocytes for apoptosis by interacting with CXCR4 surface receptors. From Human immunodeficiency virus type 1 group M subtype D (isolate Z2/CDC-Z34) (HIV-1).
   7866..8099    +  LTR            3' LTR (ΔU3): self-inactivating 3' long terminal repeat (LTR) from HIV-1
   8304..8408    +  promoter       AmpR promoter: bla
   8409..9269    +  CDS            AmpR: β-lactamase; bla; confers resistance to ampicillin, carbenicillin, and related antibiotics
   9440..10028   +  rep_origin     ori: high-copy-number ColE1/pMB1/pBR322/pUC origin of replication
  10211..10265   +  CDS            lacI (fragment): lac repressor; lacI; The lac repressor binds to the lac operator to inhibit transcription in E. coli. This inhibition can be relieved by adding lactose or isopropyl-β-D-thiogalactopyranoside (IPTG).
  10271..10364   +  rep_origin     SV40 ori (fragment): SV40 origin of replication
  10389..10426   +  CDS            lacI (fragment): lac repressor; lacI; The lac repressor binds to the lac operator to inhibit transcription in E. coli. This inhibition can be relieved by adding lactose or isopropyl-β-D-thiogalactopyranoside (IPTG).
  10439..10460   +  protein_bind   CAP binding site: CAP binding activates transcription in the presence of cAMP. E. coli catabolite activator protein
  10475..10505   +  promoter       lac promoter: promoter for the E. coli lac operon
  10509..10531   +  protein_bind   lac operator (fragment): The lac repressor binds to the lac operator to inhibit transcription in E. coli. This inhibition can be relieved by adding lactose or isopropyl-β-D-thiogalactopyranoside (IPTG). lac repressor encoded by lacI
  10563..10646   +  polyA_signal   SV40 poly(A) signal (fragment): SV40 polyadenylation signal
  10813..329     +  CDS            nef (fragment) (across the origin): NEF_HV1BR - Experimental evidence at protein level: Swiss-Prot protein existence level 1. Extracellular Nef protein targets CD4(+) T-lymphocytes for apoptosis by interacting with CXCR4 surface receptors (PubMed:14990729). From Human immunodeficiency virus type 1 group M subtype B (isolate BRU/LAI) (HIV-1).
>Addgene plasmid #116136 | pHAGE-BRAF-D594G | addgene full sequence | sequence record 244193 | Addgene NGS Result
TGGAAGGGCTAATTCACTCCCAAAGAAGACAAGATATCCTTGATCTGTGGATCTACCACACACAAGGCTA
CTTCCCTGATTAGCAGAACTACACACCAGGGCCAGGGGTCAGATATCCACTGACCTTTGGATGGTGCTAC
AAGCTAGTACCAGTTGAGCCAGATAAGGTAGAAGAGGCCAATAAAGGAGAGAACACCAGCTTGTTACACC
CTGTGAGCCTGCATGGGATGGATGACCCGGAGAGAGAAGTGTTAGAGTGGAGGTTTGACAGCCGCCTAGC
ATTTCATCACGTGGCCCGAGAGCTGCATCCGGAGTACTTCAAGAACTGCTGATATCGAGCTTGCTACAAG
GGACTTTCCGCTGGGGACTTTCCAGGGAGGCGTGGCCTGGGCGGGACTGGGGAGTGGCGAGCCCTCAGAT
CCTGCATATAAGCAGCTGCTTTTTGCCTGTACTGGGTCTCTCTGGTTAGACCAGATCTGAGCCTGGGAGC
TCTCTGGCTAACTAGGGAACCCACTGCTTAAGCCTCAATAAAGCTTGCCTTGAGTGCTTCAAGTAGTGTG
TGCCCGTCTGTTGTGTGACTCTGGTAACTAGAGATCCCTCAGACCCTTTTAGTCAGTGTGGAAAATCTCT
AGCAGTGGCGCCCGAACAGGGACTTGAAAGCGAAAGGGAAACCAGAGGAGCTCTCTCGACGCAGGACTCG
GCTTGCTGAAGCGCGCACGGCAAGAGGCGAGGGGCGGCGACTGGTGAGTACGCCAAAAATTTTGACTAGC
GGAGGCTAGAAGGAGAGAGATGGGTGCGAGAGCGTCAGTATTAAGCGGGGGAGAATTAGATCGCGATGGG
AAAAAATTCGGTTAAGGCCAGGGGGAAAGAAAAAATATAAATTAAAACATATAGTATGGGCAAGCAGGGA
GCTAGAACGATTCGCAGTTAATCCTGGCCTGTTAGAAACATCAGAAGGCTGTAGACAAATACTGGGACAG
CTACAACCATCCCTTCAGACAGGATCAGAAGAACTTAGATCATTATATAATACAGTAGCAACCCTCTATT
GTGTGCATCAAAGGATAGAGATAAAAGACACCAAGGAAGCTTTAGACAAGATAGAGGAAGAGCAAAACAA
AAGTAAGACCACCGCACAGCAAGCGGCCGGCCGCTGATCTTCAGACCTGGAGGAGGAGATATGAGGGACA
ATTGGAGAAGTGAATTATATAAATATAAAGTAGTAAAAATTGAACCATTAGGAGTAGCACCCACCAAGGC
AAAGAGAAGAGTGGTGCAGAGAGAAAAAAGAGCAGTGGGAATAGGAGCTTTGTTCCTTGGGTTCTTGGGA
GCAGCAGGAAGCACTATGGGCGCAGCGTCAATGACGCTGACGGTACAGGCCAGACAATTATTGTCTGGTA
TAGTGCAGCAGCAGAACAATTTGCTGAGGGCTATTGAGGCGCAACAGCATCTGTTGCAACTCACAGTCTG
GGGCATCAAGCAGCTCCAGGCAAGAATCCTGGCTGTGGAAAGATACCTAAAGGATCAACAGCTCCTGGGG
ATTTGGGGTTGCTCTGGAAAACTCATTTGCACCACTGCTGTGCCTTGGAATGCTAGTTGGAGTAATAAAT
CTCTGGAACAGATTTGGAATCACACGACCTGGATGGAGTGGGACAGAGAAATTAACAATTACACAAGCTT
AATACACTCCTTAATTGAAGAATCGCAAAACCAGCAAGAAAAGAATGAACAAGAATTATTGGAATTAGAT
AAATGGGCAAGTTTGTGGAATTGGTTTAACATAACAAATTGGCTGTGGTATATAAAATTATTCATAATGA
TAGTAGGAGGCTTGGTAGGTTTAAGAATAGTTTTTGCTGTACTTTCTATAGTGAATAGAGTTAGGCAGGG
ATATTCACCATTATCGTTTCAGACCCACCTCCCAACCCCGAGGGGACCCGACAGGCCCGAAGGAATAGAA
GAAGAAGGTGGAGAGAGAGACAGAGACAGATCCATTCGATTAGTGAACGGATCTCGACGGTATCGCCGAA
TTCACAAATGGCAGTATTCATCCACAATTTTAAAAGAAAAGGGGGGATTGGGGGGTACAGTGCAGGGGAA
AGAATAGTAGACATAATAGCAACAGACATACAAACTAAAGAATTACAAAAACAAATTACAAAAATTCAAA
ATTTTCGGGTTTATTACAGGGACAGCAGAGATCCAGTTTGGACTAGTCGTGAGGCTCCGGTGCCCGTCAG
TGGGCAGAGCGCACATCGCCCACAGTCCCCGAGAAGTTGGGGGGAGGGGTCGGCAATTGAACCGGTGCCT
AGAGAAGGTGGCGCGGGGTAAACTGGGAAAGTGATGTCGTGTACTGGCTCCGCCTTTTTCCCGAGGGTGG
GGGAGAACCGTATATAAGTGCAGTAGTCGCCGTGAACGTTCTTTTTCGCAACGGGTTTGCCGCCAGAACA
CAGGTAAGTGCCGTGTGTGGTTCCCGCGGGCCTGGCCTCTTTACGGGTTATGGCCCTTGCGTGCCTTGAA
TTACTTCCACCTGGCTGCAGTACGTGATTCTTGATCCCGAGCTTCGGGTTGGAAGTGGGTGGGAGAGTTC
GAGGCCTTGCGCTTAAGGAGCCCCTTCGCCTCGTGCTTGAGTTGAGGCCTGGCCTGGGCGCTGGGGCCGC
CGCGTGCGAATCTGGTGGCACCTTCGCGCCTGTCTCGCTGCTTTCGATAAGTCTCTAGCCATTTAAAATT
TTTGATGACCTGCTGCGACGCTTTTTTTCTGGCAAGATAGTCTTGTAAATGCGGGCCAAGATCTGCACAC
TGGTATTTCGGTTTTTGGGGCCGCGGGCGGCGACGGGGCCCGTGCGTCCCAGCGCACATGTTCGGCGAGG
CGGGGCCTGCGAGCGCGGCCACCGAGAATCGGACGGGGGTAGTCTCAAGCTGGCCGGCCTGCTCTGGTGC
CTGGCCTCGCGCCGCCGTGTATCGCCCCGCCCTGGGCGGCAAGGCTGGCCCGGTCGGCACCAGTTGCGTG
AGCGGAAAGATGGCCGCTTCCCGGCCCTGCTGCAGGGAGCTCAAAATGGAGGACGCGGCGCTCGGGAGAG
CGGGCGGGTGAGTCACCCACACAAAGGAAAAGGGCCTTTCCGTCCTCAGCCGTCGCTTCATGTGACTCCA
CGGAGTACCGGGCGCCGTCCAGGCACCTCGATTAGTTCTCGAGCTTTTGGAGTACGTCGTCTTTAGGTTG
GGGGGAGGGGTTTTATGCGATGGAGTTTCCCCACACTGAGTGGGTGGAGACTGAAGTTAGGCCAGCTTGG
CACTTGATGTAATTCTCCTTGGAATTTGCCCTTTTTGAGTTTGGATCTTGGTTCATTCTCAAGCCTCAGA
CAGTGGTTCAAAGTTTTTTTCTTCCATTTCAGGTGTCGTGAAGCGGCCCTGCAGATATCAACAAGTTTGT
ACAAAAAAGCAGGCACC
[2298 nt withheld, positions 3448-5745]
TAGAACCCAGCTTTCTTGTACAAAGTGGTTGATATCCAGCACAGTGGCGGCCGCTCGAGTCTAGAGGGCC
CGCGGTTCGAAGGTAAGCCTATCCCTAACCCTCTCCTCGGTCTCGATTCTACGCGTACCGGTTAGTAATG
AGATCCCTCCCCCCCCCCTAACGTTACTGGCCGAAGCCGCTTGGAATAAGGCCGGTGTGCGTTTGTCTAT
ATGTTATTTTCCACCATATTGCCGTCTTTTGGCAATGTGAGGGCCCGGAAACCTGGCCCTGTCTTCTTGA
CGAGCATTCCTAGGGGTCTTTCCCCTCTCGCCAAAGGAATGCAAGGTCTGTTGAATGTCGTGAAGGAAGC
AGTTCCTCTGGAAGCTTCTTGAAGACAAACAACGTCTGTAGCGACCCTTTGCAGGCAGCGGAACCCCCCA
CCTGGCGACAGGTGCCTCTGCGGCCAAAAGCCACGTGTATAAGATACACCTGCAAAGGCGGCACAACCCC
AGTGCCACGTTGTGAGTTGGATAGTTGTGGAAAGAGTCAAATGGCTCTCCTCAAGCGTATTCAACAAGGG
GCTGAAGGATGCCCAGAAGGTACCCCATTGTATGGGATCTGATCTGGGGCCTCGGTGCACATGCTTTACA
TGTGTTTAGTCGAGGTTAAAAAAACGTCTAGGCCCCCCGAACCACGGGGACGTGGTTTTCCTTTGAAAAA
CACGATGATAATATGGCCACACATATGGTGAGCAAGGGCGAGGAGCTGTTCACCGGGGTGGTGCCCATCC
TGGTCGAGCTGGACGGCGACGTAAACGGCCACAAGTTCAGCGTGTCCGGCGAGGGCGAGGGCGATGCCAC
CTACGGCAAGCTGACCCTGAAGTTCATCTGCACCACCGGCAAGCTGCCCGTGCCCTGGCCCACCCTCGTG
ACCACCCTGACCTACGGCGTGCAGTGCTTCAGCCGCTACCCCGACCACATGAAGCAGCACGACTTCTTCA
AGTCCGCCATGCCCGAAGGCTACGTCCAGGAGCGCACCATCTTCTTCAAGGACGACGGCAACTACAAGAC
CCGCGCCGAGGTGAAGTTCGAGGGCGACACCCTGGTGAACCGCATCGAGCTGAAGGGCATCGACTTCAAG
GAGGACGGCAACATCCTGGGGCACAAGCTGGAGTACAACTACAACAGCCACAACGTCTATATCATGGCCG
ACAAGCAGAAGAACGGCATCAAGGTGAACTTCAAGATCCGCCACAACATCGAGGACGGCAGCGTGCAGCT
CGCCGACCACTACCAGCAGAACACCCCCATCGGCGACGGCCCCGTGCTGCTGCCCGACAACCACTACCTG
AGCACCCAGTCCGCCCTGAGCAAAGACCCCAACGAGAAGCGCGATCACATGGTCCTGCTGGAGTTCGTGA
CCGCCGCCGGGATCACTCTCGGCATGGACGAGCTGTACAAGTAAATCGATAGATCCTAATCAACCTCTGG
ATTACAAAATTTGTGAAAGATTGACTGGTATTCTTAACTATGTTGCTCCTTTTACGCTATGTGGATACGC
TGCTTTAATGCCTTTGTATCATGCTATTGCTTCCCGTATGGCTTTCATTTTCTCCTCCTTGTATAAATCC
TGGTTGCTGTCTCTTTATGAGGAGTTGTGGCCCGTTGTCAGGCAACGTGGCGTGGTGTGCACTGTGTTTG
CTGACGCAACCCCCACTGGTTGGGGCATTGCCACCACCTGTCAGCTCCTTTCCGGGACTTTCGCTTTCCC
CCTCCCTATTGCCACGGCGGAACTCATCGCCGCCTGCCTTGCCCGCTGCTGGACAGGGGCTCGGCTGTTG
GGCACTGACAATTCCGTGGTGTTGTCGGGGAAATCATCGTCCTTTCCTTGGCTGCTCGCCTGTGTTGCCA
CCTGGATTCTGCGCGGGACGTCCTTCTGCTACGTCCCTTCGGCCCTCAATCCAGCGGACCTTCCTTCCCG
CGGCCTGCTGCCGGCTCTGCGGCCTCTTCCGCGTCTTCGCCTTCGCCCTCAGACGAGTCGGATCTCCCTT
TGGGCCGCCTCCCCGCCTGAGATCCTTTAAGACCAATGACTTACAAGGCAGCTGTAGATCTTAGCCACTT
TTTAAAAGAAAAGGGGGGACTGGAAGGGCTAATTCACTCCCAACGAAGACAAGATCTGCTTTTTGCTTGT
ACTGGGTCTCTCTGGTTAGACCAGATCTGAGCCTGGGAGCTCTCTGGCTAACTAGGGAACCCACTGCTTA
AGCCTCAATAAAGCTTGCCTTGAGTGCTTCAAGTAGTGTGTGCCCGTCTGTTGTGTGACTCTGGTAACTA
GAGATCCCTCAGACCCTTTTAGTCAGTGTGGAAAATCTCTAGCAGTAGTAGTTCATGTCATCTTATTATT
CAGTATTTATAACTTGCAAAGAAATGAATATCAGAGAGTGAGAGGCCCGGGTTAATTAAGGAAAGGGCTA
GATCATTCTTGAAGACGAAAGGGCCTCGTGATACGCCTATTTTTATAGGTTAATGTCATGATAATAATGG
TTTCTTAGACGTCAGGTGGCACTTTTCGGGGAAATGTGCGCGGAACCCCTATTTGTTTATTTTTCTAAAT
ACATTCAAATATGTATCCGCTCATGAGACAATAACCCTGATAAATGCTTCAATAATATTGAAAAAGGAAG
AGTATGAGTATTCAACATTTCCGTGTCGCCCTTATTCCCTTTTTTGCGGCATTTTGCCTTCCTGTTTTTG
CTCACCCAGAAACGCTGGTGAAAGTAAAAGATGCTGAAGATCAGTTGGGTGCACGAGTGGGTTACATCGA
ACTGGATCTCAACAGCGGTAAGATCCTTGAGAGTTTTCGCCCCGAAGAACGTTTTCCAATGATGAGCACT
TTTAAAGTTCTGCTATGTGGCGCGGTATTATCCCGTGTTGACGCCGGGCAAGAGCAACTCGGTCGCCGCA
TACACTATTCTCAGAATGACTTGGTTGAGTACTCACCAGTCACAGAAAAGCATCTTACGGATGGCATGAC
AGTAAGAGAATTATGCAGTGCTGCCATAACCATGAGTGATAACACTGCGGCCAACTTACTTCTGACAACG
ATCGGAGGACCGAAGGAGCTAACCGCTTTTTTGCACAACATGGGGGATCATGTAACTCGCCTTGATCGTT
GGGAACCGGAGCTGAATGAAGCCATACCAAACGACGAGCGTGACACCACGATGCCTGTAGCAATGGCAAC
AACGTTGCGCAAACTATTAACTGGCGAACTACTTACTCTAGCTTCCCGGCAACAATTAATAGACTGGATG
GAGGCGGATAAAGTTGCAGGACCACTTCTGCGCTCGGCCCTTCCGGCTGGCTGGTTTATTGCTGATAAAT
CTGGAGCCGGTGAGCGTGGGTCTCGCGGTATCATTGCAGCACTGGGGCCAGATGGTAAGCCCTCCCGTAT
CGTAGTTATCTACACGACGGGGAGTCAGGCAACTATGGATGAACGAAATAGACAGATCGCTGAGATAGGT
GCCTCACTGATTAAGCATTGGTAACTGTCAGACCAAGTTTACTCATATATACTTTAGATTGATTTAAAAC
TTCATTTTTAATTTAAAAGGATCTAGGTGAAGATCCTTTTTGATAATCTCATGACCAAAATCCCTTAACG
TGAGTTTTCGTTCCACTGAGCGTCAGACCCCGTAGAAAAGATCAAAGGATCTTCTTGAGATCCTTTTTTT
CTGCGCGTAATCTGCTGCTTGCAAACAAAAAAACCACCGCTACCAGCGGTGGTTTGTTTGCCGGATCAAG
AGCTACCAACTCTTTTTCCGAAGGTAACTGGCTTCAGCAGAGCGCAGATACCAAATACTGTTCTTCTAGT
GTAGCCGTAGTTAGGCCACCACTTCAAGAACTCTGTAGCACCGCCTACATACCTCGCTCTGCTAATCCTG
TTACCAGTGGCTGCTGCCAGTGGCGATAAGTCGTGTCTTACCGGGTTGGACTCAAGACGATAGTTACCGG
ATAAGGCGCAGCGGTCGGGCTGAACGGGGGGTTCGTGCACACAGCCCAGCTTGGAGCGAACGACCTACAC
CGAACTGAGATACCTACAGCGTGAGCTATGAGAAAGCGCCACGCTTCCCGAAGGGAGAAAGGCGGACAGG
TATCCGGTAAGCGGCAGGGTCGGAACAGGAGAGCGCACGAGGGAGCTTCCAGGGGGAAACGCCTGGTATC
TTTATAGTCCTGTCGGGTTTCGCCACCTCTGACTTGAGCGTCGATTTTTGTGATGCTCGTCAGGGGGGCG
GAGCCTATGGAAAAACGCCAGCAACGCGGCCTTTTTACGGTTCCTGGCCTTTTGCTGGCCTTTTGCTCAC
ATGTTCTTTCCTGCGTTATCCCCTGATTCTGTGGATAACCGTATTACCGCCTTTGAGTGAGCTGATACCG
CTCGCCGCAGCCGAACGACCGAGCGCAGCGAGTCAGTGAGCGAGGAAGCGGAAGAGCGCCCAATACGCAA
ACCGCCTCTCCCCGCGCGTTGGCCGATTCATTAATGCAGCAAGCTCATGGCTGACTAATTTTTTTTATTT
ATGCAGAGGCCGAGGCCGCCTCGGCCTCTGAGCTATTCCAGAAGTAGTGAGGAGGCTTTTTTGGAGGCCT
AGGCTTTTGCAAAAAGCTCCCCGTGGCACGACAGGTTTCCCGACTGGAAAGCGGGCAGTGAGCGCAACGC
AATTAATGTGAGTTAGCTCACTCATTAGGCACCCCAGGCTTTACACTTTATGCTTCCGGCTCGTATGTTG
TGTGGAATTGTGAGCGGATAACAATTTCACACAGGAAACAGCTATGACATGATTACGAATTTCACAAATA
AAGCATTTTTTTCACTGCATTCTAGTTGTGGTTTGTCCAAACTCATCAATGTATCTTATCATGTCTGGAT
CAACTGGATAACTCAAGCTAACCAAAATCATCCCAAACTTCCCACCCCATACCCTATTACCACTGCCAAT
TACCTGTGGTTTCATTTACTCTAAACCTGTGATTCCTCTGAATTATTTTCATTTTAAAGAAATTGTATTT
GTTAAATATGTACTACAAACTTAGTAGT
